Addgene plasmid #188939: pBS-SKII-URA-GAL1-fCLIP-GS
Purpose: Integration cassette to create N-terminal fusions for fluorescent tagging
Depositing lab: Stephen Buratowski. Depositing organization: Harvard Medical School. Publication: A set of Saccharomyces cerevisiae integration vectors for fluorescent dye labeling of proteins. Baek I, Le SN, Jeon J, Chun Y, Reed C, Buratowski S. G3 (Bethesda). 2022 Aug 9. pii: 6659097. doi: 10.1093/g3journal/jkac201. PubMed 35944214.
Backbone
  Vector backbone: pBlueScript II SK (+)
  Vector type: Yeast Expression
  Selectable markers: URA3
Growth in bacteria
  Bacterial resistance: Ampicillin, 100 μg/mL
  Growth temperature: 37°C
  Growth strain: DH5alpha
  Copy number: High Copy
Gene/Insert
  Gene/Insert name: URA-GAL1-fCLIP-GS
  Species: Synthetic
  Cloning method: Gibson Cloning
Terms and licenses: Academic/Nonprofit Terms; Industry Terms: Not Available to Industry
How to cite: pBS-SKII-URA-GAL1-fCLIP-GS was a gift from Stephen Buratowski (Addgene plasmid # 188939 ; http://n2t.net/addgene:188939 ; RRID:Addgene_188939)
