[The description below was written by a language model from this plasmid's Addgene catalogue record and pLannotate feature annotations shown in this document.]
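Description:
pBS-SKII-URA-GAL1-fCLIP-GS is a yeast integration-cassette template built in the pBluescript II SK(+) phagemid backbone. In E. coli it is maintained at high copy from the ColE1/pUC origin and selected with ampicillin through the β-lactamase gene. The backbone also retains the f1 origin, flanking T3 and T7 promoters, and remnants of the lac promoter/lacZα region and multiple cloning site, which is interrupted by the insert. No yeast replication origin or centromere is annotated, which fits its use as a source of DNA for chromosomal integration rather than as an episomal expression plasmid.

The synthetic insert, assembled by Gibson cloning, consists of two units in the same orientation. The first is a URA3 marker from Saccharomyces cerevisiae, placed between the Ashbya gossypii TEF promoter and TEF terminator, allowing selection of integrants by uracil prototrophy in ura3 strains. The second is the galactose-inducible, Gal4-regulated GAL1 promoter placed directly upstream of a fast-reacting CLIP-tag (fCLIP), an O6-alkylguanine-DNA-alkyltransferase variant that bonds covalently to benzylcytosine-conjugated substrates such as fluorescent dyes. The "GS" in the name suggests a glycine-serine linker after the tag, although this is not separately annotated in the feature table. No terminator follows the tag, as expected for a cassette intended to be fused in frame to the start of a chromosomal open reading frame.

The stated purpose is to create N-terminal fusions for fluorescent tagging. Integration upstream of a target gene would put the fCLIP-tagged protein under GAL1 control instead of its native promoter, allowing dye labeling of the protein. The record does not describe the targeting strategy or give any details of the homology arms.
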