Features (pLannotate 1.2.2; 18 found; start..end, strand, type, name):
     47..65      -  promoter       T3 promoter: promoter for bacteriophage T3 RNA polymerase
    110..126     -  protein_bind   lac operator: The lac repressor binds to the lac operator to inhibit transcription in E. coli. This inhibition can be relieved by adding lactose or isopropyl-β-D-thiogalactopyranoside (IPTG). lac repressor encoded by lacI
    134..164     -  promoter       lac promoter: promoter for the E. coli lac operon
    179..200     -  protein_bind   CAP binding site: CAP binding activates transcription in the presence of cAMP. E. coli catabolite activator protein
    213..305     -  CDS            lacI (fragment): lac repressor; lacI; The lac repressor binds to the lac operator to inhibit transcription in E. coli. This inhibition can be relieved by adding lactose or isopropyl-β-D-thiogalactopyranoside (IPTG).
    488..1076    -  rep_origin     ori: high-copy-number ColE1/pMB1/pBR322/pUC origin of replication
   1247..2107    -  CDS            AmpR: β-lactamase; bla; confers resistance to ampicillin, carbenicillin, and related antibiotics
   2108..2212    -  promoter       AmpR promoter: bla
   2265..2693    -  rep_origin     f1 ori (sequence partly withheld): f1 bacteriophage origin of replication; arrow indicates direction of (+) strand synthesis
   2698..2853    -  CDS            lacZα (fragment): LacZα fragment of β-galactosidase; lacZ fragment
   2861..2879    +  promoter       T7 promoter: promoter for bacteriophage T7 RNA polymerase
   2888..2940    -  misc_feature   MCS (fragment): pBluescript multiple cloning site
   2956..3299    +  promoter       TEF promoter: Ashbya gossypii TEF promoter
   3318..4106    +  CDS            URA3: PYRF_YEAST - Experimental evidence at protein level: Swiss-Prot protein existence level 1. From Saccharomyces cerevisiae (strain ATCC 204508 / S288c) (Baker's yeast).
   4118..4315    +  terminator     TEF terminator: Ashbya gossypii TEF terminator
   4340..4781    +  promoter       GAL1 promoter: S. cerevisiae GAL1; inducible promoter, regulated by Gal4
   4782..5327    +  CDS            CLIP-tag™: human O6-alkylguanine-DNA-alkyltransferase variant that forms covalent bonds with benzylcytosine derivatives fast-reacting variant, optimized for mammalian expression
   5349..34      -  misc_feature   MCS (fragment) (across the origin): pBluescript multiple cloning site
>Addgene plasmid #188939 | pBS-SKII-URA-GAL1-fCLIP-GS | addgene full sequence | sequence record 371345 | Addgene NGS Result
TAGTTCTAGAGCGGCCGCCACCGCGGTGGAGCTCCAGCTTTTGTTCCCTTTAGTGAGGGTTAATTGCGCG
CTTGGCGTAATCATGGTCATAGCTGTTTCCTGTGTGAAATTGTTATCCGCTCACAATTCCACACAACATA
CGAGCCGGAAGCATAAAGTGTAAAGCCTGGGGTGCCTAATGAGTGAGCTAACTCACATTAATTGCGTTGC
GCTCACTGCCCGCTTTCCAGTCGGGAAACCTGTCGTGCCAGCTGCATTAATGAATCGGCCAACGCGCGGG
GAGAGGCGGTTTGCGTATTGGGCGCTCTTCCGCTTCCTCGCTCACTGACTCGCTGCGCTCGGTCGTTCGG
CTGCGGCGAGCGGTATCAGCTCACTCAAAGGCGGTAATACGGTTATCCACAGAATCAGGGGATAACGCAG
GAAAGAACATGTGAGCAAAAGGCCAGCAAAAGGCCAGGAACCGTAAAAAGGCCGCGTTGCTGGCGTTTTT
CCATAGGCTCCGCCCCCCTGACGAGCATCACAAAAATCGACGCTCAAGTCAGAGGTGGCGAAACCCGACA
GGACTATAAAGATACCAGGCGTTTCCCCCTGGAAGCTCCCTCGTGCGCTCTCCTGTTCCGACCCTGCCGC
TTACCGGATACCTGTCCGCCTTTCTCCCTTCGGGAAGCGTGGCGCTTTCTCATAGCTCACGCTGTAGGTA
TCTCAGTTCGGTGTAGGTCGTTCGCTCCAAGCTGGGCTGTGTGCACGAACCCCCCGTTCAGCCCGACCGC
TGCGCCTTATCCGGTAACTATCGTCTTGAGTCCAACCCGGTAAGACACGACTTATCGCCACTGGCAGCAG
CCACTGGTAACAGGATTAGCAGAGCGAGGTATGTAGGCGGTGCTACAGAGTTCTTGAAGTGGTGGCCTAA
CTACGGCTACACTAGAAGAACAGTATTTGGTATCTGCGCTCTGCTGAAGCCAGTTACCTTCGGAAAAAGA
GTTGGTAGCTCTTGATCCGGCAAACAAACCACCGCTGGTAGCGGTGGTTTTTTTGTTTGCAAGCAGCAGA
TTACGCGCAGAAAAAAAGGATCTCAAGAAGATCCTTTGATCTTTTCTACGGGGTCTGACGCTCAGTGGAA
CGAAAACTCACGTTAAGGGATTTTGGTCATGAGATTATCAAAAAGGATCTTCACCTAGATCCTTTTAAAT
TAAAAATGAAGTTTTAAATCAATCTAAAGTATATATGAGTAAACTTGGTCTGACAGTTACCAATGCTTAA
TCAGTGAGGCACCTATCTCAGCGATCTGTCTATTTCGTTCATCCATAGTTGCCTGACTCCCCGTCGTGTA
GATAACTACGATACGGGAGGGCTTACCATCTGGCCCCAGTGCTGCAATGATACCGCGAGACCCACGCTCA
CCGGCTCCAGATTTATCAGCAATAAACCAGCCAGCCGGAAGGGCCGAGCGCAGAAGTGGTCCTGCAACTT
TATCCGCCTCCATCCAGTCTATTAATTGTTGCCGGGAAGCTAGAGTAAGTAGTTCGCCAGTTAATAGTTT
GCGCAACGTTGTTGCCATTGCTACAGGCATCGTGGTGTCACGCTCGTCGTTTGGTATGGCTTCATTCAGC
TCCGGTTCCCAACGATCAAGGCGAGTTACATGATCCCCCATGTTGTGCAAAAAAGCGGTTAGCTCCTTCG
GTCCTCCGATCGTTGTCAGAAGTAAGTTGGCCGCAGTGTTATCACTCATGGTTATGGCAGCACTGCATAA
TTCTCTTACTGTCATGCCATCCGTAAGATGCTTTTCTGTGACTGGTGAGTACTCAACCAAGTCATTCTGA
GAATAGTGTATGCGGCGACCGAGTTGCTCTTGCCCGGCGTCAATACGGGATAATACCGCGCCACATAGCA
GAACTTTAAAAGTGCTCATCATTGGAAAACGTTCTTCGGGGCGAAAACTCTCAAGGATCTTACCGCTGTT
GAGATCCAGTTCGATGTAACCCACTCGTGCACCCAACTGATCTTCAGCATCTTTTACTTTCACCAGCGTT
TCTGGGTGAGCAAAAACAGGAAGGCAAAATGCCGCAAAAAAGGGAATAAGGGCGACACGGAAATGTTGAA
TACTCATACTCTTCCTTTTTCAATATTATTGAAGCATTTATCAGGGTTATTGTCTCATGAGCGGATACAT
ATTTGAATGTATTTAGAAAAATAAACAAATAGGGGTTCCGCGCACATTTCCCCGAAAAGTGCCACCTAAA
TTGTAAGCGTTAATATTTTGTTAAAATTCGCGTTAAATTTTTGTTAAATCAGCTCATTTTTTAACCAATA
GGCCGAAATCGGCAAAATCCCTTATAAATCAAAAGAATAGACCGAGATAGGGT
[37 nt withheld, positions 2364-2400]
AAAGAACGTGGACTCCAACGTCAAAGG
[49 nt withheld, positions 2428-2476]
T
[91 nt withheld, positions 2478-2568]
G
[124 nt withheld, positions 2570-2693]
CCCATTCGCCATTCAGGCTGCGCAACTGTTGGGAAGGGCGATCGGTGCGGGCCTCTTCGCTATTACGCCA
GCTGGCGAAAGGGGGATGTGCTGCAAGGCGATTAAGTTGGGTAACGCCAGGGTTTTCCCAGTCACGACGT
TGTAAAACGACGGCCAGTGAGCGCGCGTAATACGACTCACTATAGGGCGAATTGGGTACCGGGCCCCCCC
TCGAGGTCGACGGTATAGATAAGCTTGATATCGAATTGGTCACCCGGCCAGCGACATGGAGGCCCAGAAT
ACCCTCCTTGACAGTCTTGACGTGCGCAGCTCAGGGGCATGATGTGACTGTCGCCCGTACATTTAGCCCA
TACATCCCCATGTATAATCATTTGCATCCATACATTTTGATGGCCGCACGGCGCGAAGCAAAAATTACGG
CTCCTCGCTGCAGACCTGCGAGCAGGGAAACGCTCCCCTCACAGACGCGTTGAATTGTCCCCACGCCGCG
CCCCTGTAGAGAAATATAAAAGGTTAGGATTTGCCACTGAGGTTCTTCTTTCATATACTTCCTTTTAAAA
TCTTGCTAGGATACAGTTCTCACATCACATCCGAACATAAACAACCATGACAGTCAACACTAAGACCTAT
AGTGAGAGAGCAGAAACTCATGCCTCACCAGTAGCACAACGATTATTTCGATTAATGGAACTGAAGAAAA
CCAATTTATGTGCATCAATTGATGTTGATACCACTAAGGAATTCCTTGAATTAATTGATAAATTGGGTCC
TTATGTATGCTTAATCAAGACTCATATTGATATAATCAATGATTTTTCCTATGAATCCACTATTGAACCA
TTATTAGAACTTTCACGTAAACATCAATTTATGATTTTTGAAGATAGAAAATTTGCTGATATTGGTAATA
CCGTGAAGAAACAATATATTGGTGGAGTTTATAAAATTAGTAGTTGGGCAGATATTACTAATGCTCATGG
TGTCACTGGGAATGGAGTAGTTGAAGGATTAAAACAGGGAGCTAAAGAAACCACCACCAACCAAGAGCCA
AGAGGGTTATTGATGTTAGCTGAATTATCATCAGTGGGATCATTAGCATATGGAGAATATTCTCAAAAAA
CTGTTGAAATTGCTAAATCCGATAAGGAATTTGTTATTGGATTTATTGCCCAACGTGATATGGGTGGACA
AGAAGAAGGATTTGATTGGCTTATTATGACACCTGGAGTTGGATTAGATGATAAAGGTGATGGATTAGGA
CAACAATATAGAACTGTTGATGAAGTTGTTAGCACTGGAACTGATATTATCATTGTTGGTAGAGGATTGT
TTGGTAAAGGAAGAGATCCAGATATTGAAGGTAAAAGGTATAGAGATGCTGGTTGGAATGCTTATTTGAA
AAAGACTGGCCAATTATAATCAGTACTGACAATAAAAAGATTCTTGTTTTCAAGAACTTGTCATTTGTAT
AGTTTTTTTATATTGTAGTTGTTCTATTTTAATCAAATGTTAGCGTGATTTATATTTTTTTTCGCCTCGA
CATCATCTGCCCAGATGCGAAGTTAAGTGCGCAGAAAGTAATATCATGCGTCAATCGTATGTGAATGCTG
GTCGCTATACTGCTGTCGATTCGATACTAACGCCGCCGGATTAGAAGCCGCCGAGCGGGCGACAGCCCTC
CGACGGAAGACTCTCCTCCGTGCGTCCTCGTCTTCACCGGTCGCGTTCCTGAAACGCAGATGTGCCTCGC
GCCGCACTGCTCCGAACAATAAAGATTCTACAATACTAGCTTTTATGGTTATGAAGAGGAAAAATTGGCA
GTAACCTGGCCCCACAAACCTTCAAATTAACGAATCAAATTAACAACCATAGGATGATAATGCGATTAGT
TTTTTAGCCTTATTTCTGGGGTAATTAATCAGCGAAGCGATGATTTTTGATCTATTAACAGATATATAAA
TGGAAAAGCTGCATAACCACTTTAACTAATACTTTCAACATTTTCAGTTTGTATTACTTCTTATTCAAAT
GTCATAAAAGTATCAACAAAAAATTGTTAATATACCTCTATACTTTAACGTCAAGGAGATGGACAAAGAC
TGCGAAATGAAGCGCACCACCCTGGATAGCCCTCTGGGCAAGCTGGAACTGTCTGGGTGCGAACAGGGCC
TGCACCGTATCATCTTCCTGGGCAAAGGAACATCTGCCGCCGACGCCGTGGAAGTGCCTGCCCCAGCCGC
CGTGCTGGGCGGACCAGAGCCACTGATCCAGGCCACCGCCTGGCTCAACGCCTACTTTCACCAGCCTGAG
GCCATCGAGGAGTTCCCTGTGCCAGCCCTGCACCACCCAGTGTTCCAGCAGGAGAGCTTTACCCGCCAGG
TGCTGTGGAAACTGCTGAAAGTGGTGAAGTTCGGAGAGGTCATCAGCGAGAGCCACCTGGCCGCCCTGGT
GGGCAATCCCGCCGCCACCGCCGCCGTGAACACCGCCCTGGACGGAAATCCCGTGCCCATTCTGATCCCC
TGCCACCGGGTGGTGCAGGGCGACAGCGACGTGGGGCCCTACCTGGGCGGGCTCGCCGTGAAAGAGTGGC
TGCTGGCCCACGAGGGCCACAGACTGGGCAAGCCTGGGCTGGGTGGTTCAGGTGGATCTGGTTCTGATCC
AC
